Addgene plasmid #206093: GFP Cav2.2 HA EI,II,III,IVA (E314A, E664A, E1370A, E1658A) pcDNA3
Purpose: Cav2.2 calcium channel with a N-terminal GFP tag, exofacial double HA tag in domain II and mutations in the P loop of Domains I, II, III and IV which abolish trafficking to the cell surface
Depositing lab: Annette Dolphin. Depositing organization: University College London. Publication: Disruption of the Key Ca(2+) Binding Site in the Selectivity Filter of Neuronal Voltage-Gated Calcium Channels Inhibits Channel Trafficking. Meyer JO, Dahimene S, Page KM, Ferron L, Kadurin I, Ellaway JIJ, Zhao P, Patel T, Rothwell SW, Lin P, Pratt WS, Dolphin AC. Cell Rep. 2019 Oct 1;29(1):22-33.e5. doi: 10.1016/j.celrep.2019.08.079. PubMed 31577951.
Backbone
  Vector backbone: pcDNA3
  Backbone manufacturer: Invitrogen Life Technologies
  Backbone size w/o insert (bp): 5446
  Vector type: Mammalian Expression
Growth in bacteria
  Bacterial resistance: Ampicillin, 100 μg/mL
  Growth temperature: 37°C
  Growth strain: DH5alpha
  Copy number: High Copy
Gene/Insert
  Gene/Insert name: cacna1b (alt name: Cav2.2 alpha1B)
  Species: O. cuniculus (rabbit)
  Insert size (bp): 7863
  Mutation: E314A, E664A, E1370A, E1658A
  Entrez Gene: CACNA1B
  Promoter: CMV
  Tag / fusion protein: GFP (N terminal on insert)
  Cloning method: Restriction Enzyme; 5′ cloning site unknown (unknown if destroyed)
  Sequencing primers: 5′ CTGGCTAACTAGAGAACC; 3′ GCATTTAGGTGACACTATAG
Resource information
  A portion of this plasmid was derived from a plasmid made by: Yasuo Mori
Terms and licenses: Academic/Nonprofit Terms; Industry Terms: Not Available to Industry
Depositor comments: 5' end of Cav2.2 DNA is very GC rich
How to cite: GFP Cav2.2 HA EI,II,III,IVA (E314A, E664A, E1370A, E1658A) pcDNA3 was a gift from Annette Dolphin (Addgene plasmid # 206093 ; http://n2t.net/addgene:206093 ; RRID:Addgene_206093)
