[The description below was written by a language model from this plasmid's Addgene catalogue record and pLannotate feature annotations shown in this document.]
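Description:
GFP Cav2.2 HA EI,II,III,IVA pcDNA3 is a mammalian expression plasmid of about 13.3 kb built on the pcDNA3 backbone. It carries a mutant rabbit CACNA1B cDNA, which encodes the pore-forming alpha1B subunit of the N-type voltage-gated calcium channel Cav2.2. The plasmid is propagated in E. coli through a high-copy ColE1/pUC-type origin with ampicillin selection (AmpR). The backbone also carries an f1 origin and an SV40 promoter–driven neomycin phosphotransferase cassette with an SV40 poly(A) signal, which allows G418 selection of transfected mammalian cells.

The expression unit uses the CMV immediate-early enhancer and promoter and ends in the bovine growth hormone poly(A) signal. T7 and SP6 phage promoters flank the insert. The annotated open reading frame begins with a GFP (identified as GFPmut3) that runs directly into the Cav2.2 coding sequence, giving an N-terminally GFP-tagged channel. According to the record, the channel also carries a double HA epitope in an extracellular position in domain II. This tag is not separately annotated in the feature table.

Four glutamate-to-alanine substitutions (E314A, E664A, E1370A, E1658A) alter the P loops of domains I to IV. These are the residues that form the key calcium-binding site of the selectivity filter, and mutating them is reported to abolish trafficking of the channel to the cell surface. GFP reports total channel expression, while an exofacial HA tag can report the surface-exposed fraction, so the construct suits studies of how selectivity-filter integrity affects Cav2.2 trafficking. The depositor notes that the 5′ end of the Cav2.2 sequence is very GC rich.
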