Features (pLannotate 1.2.2; 22 found; start..end, strand, type, name):
    534..552     -  promoter       SP6 promoter: promoter for bacteriophage SP6 RNA polymerase
    578..802     +  polyA_signal   bGH poly(A) signal: bovine growth hormone polyadenylation signal
    806..827     +  promoter       SV40 promoter (fragment): SV40 enhancer and early promoter
    848..1276    +  rep_origin     f1 ori (sequence partly withheld): f1 bacteriophage origin of replication; arrow indicates direction of (+) strand synthesis
   1290..1619    +  promoter       SV40 promoter: SV40 enhancer and early promoter
   1686..2477    +  CDS            neo: KKA2_KLEPN - Also known as kan, nptII. Experimental evidence at protein level: Swiss-Prot protein existence level 1. Resistance to kanamycin, neomycin, paromomycin, ribostamycin, butirosin and gentamicin B. From Klebsiella pneumoniae.
   2501..2659    +  CDS            ble (fragment): BLE_KLEPN - Experimental evidence at protein level: Swiss-Prot protein existence level 1. Binding protein with a strong affinity to the bleomycin family of antibiotics. Binds to CL990; an antimitotic-antibiotic compound. From Klebsiella pneumoniae.
   2654..2775    +  polyA_signal   SV40 poly(A) signal: SV40 polyadenylation signal
   2846..2868    -  protein_bind   lac operator (fragment): The lac repressor binds to the lac operator to inhibit transcription in E. coli. This inhibition can be relieved by adding lactose or isopropyl-β-D-thiogalactopyranoside (IPTG). lac repressor encoded by lacI
   2872..2902    -  promoter       lac promoter: promoter for the E. coli lac operon
   2917..2938    -  protein_bind   CAP binding site: CAP binding activates transcription in the presence of cAMP. E. coli catabolite activator protein
   2951..3043    -  CDS            lacI (fragment): lac repressor; lacI; The lac repressor binds to the lac operator to inhibit transcription in E. coli. This inhibition can be relieved by adding lactose or isopropyl-β-D-thiogalactopyranoside (IPTG).
   3226..3814    -  rep_origin     ori: high-copy-number ColE1/pMB1/pBR322/pUC origin of replication
   3985..4845    -  CDS            AmpR: β-lactamase; bla; confers resistance to ampicillin, carbenicillin, and related antibiotics
   4846..4950    -  promoter       AmpR promoter: bla
   5009..5061    -  misc_feature   bom (fragment): basis of mobility region from pBR322
   5216..5595    +  enhancer       CMV enhancer: human cytomegalovirus immediate early enhancer
   5596..5799    +  promoter       CMV promoter: human cytomegalovirus (CMV) immediate early promoter
   5795..5828    +  LTR            5' LTR (truncated) (fragment): truncated 5' long terminal repeat (LTR) from HIV-1
   5844..5862    +  promoter       T7 promoter: promoter for bacteriophage T7 RNA polymerase
   5954..6667    +  CDS            GFPmut3: GFPmut3 is a basic (constitutively fluorescent) green fluorescent protein published in 1996, derived from Aequorea victoria. It is reported to be a very rapidly-maturing weak dimer.
   6668..448     +  CDS            CACNA1B (across the origin): CAC1B_RABIT - Also known as CACH5, CACNL1A5. Experimental evidence at protein level: Swiss-Prot protein existence level 1. Voltage-sensitive calcium channels (VSCC) mediate the entry of calcium ions into excitable cells and are also involved in a variety of calcium-dependent processes, including muscle contraction, hormone or neurotransmitter release, gene expression, cell motility, cell division and cell death. The isoform alpha-1B gives rise to N-type calcium currents. N-type calcium channels belong to the 'high-voltage activated' (HVA) group and are specifically blocked by omega-conotoxin-
>Addgene plasmid #206093 | GFP Cav2.2 HA EI,II,III,IVA (E314A, E664A, E1370A, E1658A) pcDNA3 | addgene full sequence | sequence record 415677 | Addgene NGS Result
CCCCCAGACCCCCTTGACCCCCCGCCCCAGCGTCACCTACAAGACGGCCAACTCCTCGCCTGTCCACTTC
GCCGGGGCACCGAGCGGCCTCCCCGCCTTCTCCCCCGGCCGGCTCAGCCGGGGCCTCTCAGAACACAACG
CCCTGCTGCAGAGGGACCCGCTCAGCCGGCCCCTGGCGCCCGGCTCGCGCATCGGCTCCGACCCCTACCT
GGGGCAGCGGCTGGACAGCGAGGCGCCCGCCCGTGCCCTGCCCGAGGACGCGCCCGCCTTTGAGGAGACC
GCGGCCAGCAACTCGGGCCGCTCCTCCCGGACCTCGTACGTGTCCTCACTGACCTCGCAGCCCCCGCCGC
TGCGCCGCGTGCCCAACGGCTACCACTGCACTCTGGGGCTGGGCGGGGGCGGCCGGGCGCGGCGCGGCTG
CCACCACCCCGACCGCGACCGCCGGTGCTAGACTAGTTCTAGCAAGCTTCGACGAATTCTGCAGATATCC
ATCACACTGGCGGCCGCTCGAGCATGCATCTAGAGGGCCCTATTCTATAGTGTCACCTAAATGCTAGAGC
TCGCTGATCAGCCTCGACTGTGCCTTCTAGTTGCCAGCCATCTGTTGTTTGCCCCTCCCCCGTGCCTTCC
TTGACCCTGGAAGGTGCCACTCCCACTGTCCTTTCCTAATAAAATGAGGAAATTGCATCGCATTGTCTGA
GTAGGTGTCATTCTATTCTGGGGGGTGGGGTGGGGCAGGACAGCAAGGGGGAGGATTGGGAAGACAATAG
CAGGCATGCTGGGGATGCGGTGGGCTCTATGGCTTCTGAGGCGGAAAGAACCAGCTGGGGCTCTAGGGGG
TATCCCC
[124 nt withheld, positions 848-971]
C
[91 nt withheld, positions 973-1063]
A
[49 nt withheld, positions 1065-1113]
CCTTTGACGTTGGAGTCCACGTTCTTT
[37 nt withheld, positions 1141-1177]
ACCCTATCTCGGTCTATTCTTTTGATTTATAAGGGATTTTGCCGATTTCGGCCTATTGGTTAAAAAATGA
GCTGATTTAACAAAAATTTAACGCGAATTAATTCTGTGGAATGTGTGTCAGTTAGGGTGTGGAAAGTCCC
CAGGCTCCCCAGCAGGCAGAAGTATGCAAAGCATGCATCTCAATTAGTCAGCAACCAGGTGTGGAAAGTC
CCCAGGCTCCCCAGCAGGCAGAAGTATGCAAAGCATGCATCTCAATTAGTCAGCAACCATAGTCCCGCCC
CTAACTCCGCCCATCCCGCCCCTAACTCCGCCCAGTTCCGCCCATTCTCCGCCCCATGGCTGACTAATTT
TTTTTATTTATGCAGAGGCCGAGGCCGCCTCTGCCTCTGAGCTATTCCAGAAGTAGTGAGGAGGCTTTTT
TGGAGGCCTAGGCTTTTGCAAAAAGCTCCCGGGAGCTTGTATATCCATTTTCGGATCTGATCAAGAGACA
GGATGAGGATCGTTTCGCATGATTGAACAAGATGGATTGCACGCAGGTTCTCCGGCCGCTTGGGTGGAGA
GGCTATTCGGCTATGACTGGGCACAACAGACAATCGGCTGCTCTGATGCCGCCGTGTTCCGGCTGTCAGC
GCAGGGGCGCCCGGTTCTTTTTGTCAAGACCGACCTGTCCGGTGCCCTGAATGAACTGCAGGACGAGGCA
GCGCGGCTATCGTGGCTGGCCACGACGGGCGTTCCTTGCGCAGCTGTGCTCGACGTTGTCACTGAAGCGG
GAAGGGACTGGCTGCTATTGGGCGAAGTGCCGGGGCAGGATCTCCTGTCATCTCACCTTGCTCCTGCCGA
GAAAGTATCCATCATGGCTGATGCAATGCGGCGGCTGCATACGCTTGATCCGGCTACCTGCCCATTCGAC
CACCAAGCGAAACATCGCATCGAGCGAGCACGTACTCGGATGGAAGCCGGTCTTGTCGATCAGGATGATC
TGGACGAAGAGCATCAGGGGCTCGCGCCAGCCGAACTGTTCGCCAGGCTCAAGGCGCGCATGCCCGACGG
CGAGGATCTCGTCGTGACCCATGGCGATGCCTGCTTGCCGAATATCATGGTGGAAAATGGCCGCTTTTCT
GGATTCATCGACTGTGGCCGGCTGGGTGTGGCGGACCGCTATCAGGACATAGCGTTGGCTACCCGTGATA
TTGCTGAAGAGCTTGGCGGCGAATGGGCTGACCGCTTCCTCGTGCTTTACGGTATCGCCGCTCCCGATTC
GCAGCGCATCGCCTTCTATCGCCTTCTTGACGAGTTCTTCTGAGCGGGACTCTGGGGTTCGAAATGACCG
ACCAAGCGACGCCCAACCTGCCATCACGAGATTTCGATTCCACCGCCGCCTTCTATGAAAGGTTGGGCTT
CGGAATCGTTTTCCGGGACGCCGGCTGGATGATCCTCCAGCGCGGGGATCTCATGCTGGAGTTCTTCGCC
CACCCCAACTTGTTTATTGCAGCTTATAATGGTTACAAATAAAGCAATAGCATCACAAATTTCACAAATA
AAGCATTTTTTTCACTGCATTCTAGTTGTGGTTTGTCCAAACTCATCAATGTATCTTATCATGTCTGTAT
ACCGTCGACCTCTAGCTAGAGCTTGGCGTAATCATGGTCATAGCTGTTTCCTGTGTGAAATTGTTATCCG
CTCACAATTCCACACAACATACGAGCCGGAAGCATAAAGTGTAAAGCCTGGGGTGCCTAATGAGTGAGCT
AACTCACATTAATTGCGTTGCGCTCACTGCCCGCTTTCCAGTCGGGAAACCTGTCGTGCCAGCTGCATTA
ATGAATCGGCCAACGCGCGGGGAGAGGCGGTTTGCGTATTGGGCGCTCTTCCGCTTCCTCGCTCACTGAC
TCGCTGCGCTCGGTCGTTCGGCTGCGGCGAGCGGTATCAGCTCACTCAAAGGCGGTAATACGGTTATCCA
CAGAATCAGGGGATAACGCAGGAAAGAACATGTGAGCAAAAGGCCAGCAAAAGGCCAGGAACCGTAAAAA
GGCCGCGTTGCTGGCGTTTTTCCATAGGCTCCGCCCCCCTGACGAGCATCACAAAAATCGACGCTCAAGT
CAGAGGTGGCGAAACCCGACAGGACTATAAAGATACCAGGCGTTTCCCCCTGGAAGCTCCCTCGTGCGCT
CTCCTGTTCCGACCCTGCCGCTTACCGGATACCTGTCCGCCTTTCTCCCTTCGGGAAGCGTGGCGCTTTC
TCATAGCTCACGCTGTAGGTATCTCAGTTCGGTGTAGGTCGTTCGCTCCAAGCTGGGCTGTGTGCACGAA
CCCCCCGTTCAGCCCGACCGCTGCGCCTTATCCGGTAACTATCGTCTTGAGTCCAACCCGGTAAGACACG
ACTTATCGCCACTGGCAGCAGCCACTGGTAACAGGATTAGCAGAGCGAGGTATGTAGGCGGTGCTACAGA
GTTCTTGAAGTGGTGGCCTAACTACGGCTACACTAGAAGAACAGTATTTGGTATCTGCGCTCTGCTGAAG
CCAGTTACCTTCGGAAAAAGAGTTGGTAGCTCTTGATCCGGCAAACAAACCACCGCTGGTAGCGGTGGTT
TTTTTGTTTGCAAGCAGCAGATTACGCGCAGAAAAAAAGGATCTCAAGAAGATCCTTTGATCTTTTCTAC
GGGGTCTGACGCTCAGTGGAACGAAAACTCACGTTAAGGGATTTTGGTCATGAGATTATCAAAAAGGATC
TTCACCTAGATCCTTTTAAATTAAAAATGAAGTTTTAAATCAATCTAAAGTATATATGAGTAAACTTGGT
CTGACAGTTACCAATGCTTAATCAGTGAGGCACCTATCTCAGCGATCTGTCTATTTCGTTCATCCATAGT
TGCCTGACTCCCCGTCGTGTAGATAACTACGATACGGGAGGGCTTACCATCTGGCCCCAGTGCTGCAATG
ATACCGCGAGACCCACGCTCACCGGCTCCAGATTTATCAGCAATAAACCAGCCAGCCGGAAGGGCCGAGC
GCAGAAGTGGTCCTGCAACTTTATCCGCCTCCATCCAGTCTATTAATTGTTGCCGGGAAGCTAGAGTAAG
TAGTTCGCCAGTTAATAGTTTGCGCAACGTTGTTGCCATTGCTACAGGCATCGTGGTGTCACGCTCGTCG
TTTGGTATGGCTTCATTCAGCTCCGGTTCCCAACGATCAAGGCGAGTTACATGATCCCCCATGTTGTGCA
AAAAAGCGGTTAGCTCCTTCGGTCCTCCGATCGTTGTCAGAAGTAAGTTGGCCGCAGTGTTATCACTCAT
GGTTATGGCAGCACTGCATAATTCTCTTACTGTCATGCCATCCGTAAGATGCTTTTCTGTGACTGGTGAG
TACTCAACCAAGTCATTCTGAGAATAGTGTATGCGGCGACCGAGTTGCTCTTGCCCGGCGTCAATACGGG
ATAATACCGCGCCACATAGCAGAACTTTAAAAGTGCTCATCATTGGAAAACGTTCTTCGGGGCGAAAACT
CTCAAGGATCTTACCGCTGTTGAGATCCAGTTCGATGTAACCCACTCGTGCACCCAACTGATCTTCAGCA
TCTTTTACTTTCACCAGCGTTTCTGGGTGAGCAAAAACAGGAAGGCAAAATGCCGCAAAAAAGGGAATAA
GGGCGACACGGAAATGTTGAATACTCATACTCTTCCTTTTTCAATATTATTGAAGCATTTATCAGGGTTA
TTGTCTCATGAGCGGATACATATTTGAATGTATTTAGAAAAATAAACAAATAGGGGTTCCGCGCACATTT
CCCCGAAAAGTGCCACCTGACGTCGACGGATCGGGAGATCTCCCGATCCCCTATGGTGCACTCTCAGTAC
AATCTGCTCTGATGCCGCATAGTTAAGCCAGTATCTGCTCCCTGCTTGTGTGTTGGAGGTCGCTGAGTAG
TGCGCGAGCAAAATTTAAGCTACAACAAGGCAAGGCTTGACCGACAATTGCATGAAGAATCTGCTTAGGG
TTAGGCGTTTTGCGCTGCTTCGCGATGTACGGGCCAGATATACGCGTTGACATTGATTATTGACTAGTTA
TTAATAGTAATCAATTACGGGGTCATTAGTTCATAGCCCATATATGGAGTTCCGCGTTACATAACTTACG
GTAAATGGCCCGCCTGGCTGACCGCCCAACGACCCCCGCCCATTGACGTCAATAATGACGTATGTTCCCA
TAGTAACGCCAATAGGGACTTTCCATTGACGTCAATGGGTGGAGTATTTACGGTAAACTGCCCACTTGGC
AGTACATCAAGTGTATCATATGCCAAGTACGCCCCCTATTGACGTCAATGACGGTAAATGGCCCGCCTGG
CATTATGCCCAGTACATGACCTTATGGGACTTTCCTACTTGGCAGTACATCTACGTATTAGTCATCGCTA
TTACCATGGTGATGCGGTTTTGGCAGTACATCAATGGGCGTGGATAGCGGTTTGACTCACGGGGATTTCC
AAGTCTCCACCCCATTGACGTCAATGGGAGTTTGTTTTGGCACCAAAATCAACGGGACTTTCCAAAATGT
CGTAACAACTCCGCCCCATTGACGCAAATGGGCGGTAGGCGTGTACGGTGGGAGGTCTATATAAGCAGAG
CTCTCTGGCTAACTAGAGAACCCACTGCTTACTGGCTTATCGAAATTAATACGACTCACTATAGGGAGAC
CCAAGCTTGGTACCGAGCTCGGATCCACTAGTAACGGCCGCCAGTGTGCTGGAATTCCTCGAGGGTACCG
AGCTCGGATCTAAAAAATGAGTAAAGGAGAAGAACTTTTCACTGGAGTTGTCCCAATTCTTGTTGAATTA
GATGGTGATGTTAATGGGCACAAATTTTCTGTCAGTGGAGAGGGTGAAGGTGATGCAACATACGGAAAAC
TTACCCTTAAATTTATTTGCACTACTGGAAAACTACCTGTTCCATGGCCAACACTTGTCACTACTTTCGG
TTATGGTGTTCAATGCTTTGCGAGATACCCAGATCATATGAAACAGCATGACTTTTTCAAGAGTGCCATG
CCCGAAGGTTATGTACAGGAAAGAACTATATTTTTCAAAGATGACGGGAACTACAAGACACGTGCTGAAG
TCAAGTTTGAAGGTGATACCCTTGTTAATAGAATCGAGTTAAAAGGTATTGATTTTAAAGAAGATGGAAA
CATTCTTGGACACAAATTGGAATACAACTATAACTCACACAATGTATACATCATGGCAGACAAACAAAAG
AATGGAATCAAAGTTAACTTCAAAATTAGACACAACATTGAAGATGGAAGCGTTCAACTAGCAGACCATT
ATCAACAAAATACTCCAATTGGCGATGGCCCTGTCCTTTTACCAGACAACCATTACCTGTCCACACAATC
TGCCCTTTCGAAAGATCCCAACGAAAAGAGAGACCACATGGTCCTTCTTGAGTTTGTAACAGCTGCTGGG
ATTACACATGGCATGGATGAACTATACAAAATGGTCCGCTTCGGGGACGAGCTGGGCGGCCGCTATGGGG
GCGCGGGCGGCGCGGAGCGGGCCCGGGGCGGCGGGGCCGGCGGGGCTGGCGGCCCGGGCCCCGGGGGGCT
GCCGCCGGGCCAGCGGGTCCTCTACAAACAGTCGATCGCGCAGCGCGCGCGGACCATGGCGCTGTACAAC
CCCATCCCGGTCAAGCAGAACTGCTTCACCGTCAACCGCTCGCTCTTCGTCTTCAGCGAGGACAACGTCG
TCCGCAAATACGCCAAGCGCATCACCGAGTGGCCTCCGTTCGAGTACATGATCCTGGCCACCATCATCGC
CAACTGCATCGTGCTGGCCCTGGAGCAGCACCTCCCTGACGGGGACAAGACGCCTATGTCCGAGCGCCTG
GATGACACCGAGCCCTACTTCATTGGGATCTTCTGCTTCGAGGCGGGGATCAAGATCCTGGCCCTGGGCT
TTGTTCTGCACAAGGGCTCCTATCTGCGGAACGGCTGGAACGTCATGGACTTCGTGGTAGTCCTCACGGG
GATTCTTGCCACAGCCGGAACCGACTTCGACCTGCGAACGCTGAGGGCTGTGCGTGTGCTAAGGCCCCTG
AAGCTGGTGTCTGGGATTCCGAGCTTGCAAGTGGTGCTCAAGTCCATCATGAAGGCCATGGTCCCGCTGC
TGCAGATCGGGCTGCTGCTCTTCTTCGCCATCCTCATGTTTGCCATCATCGGCCTCGAGTTCTACATGGG
CAAGTTCCACAAGGCCTGCTTCCCCAACAGCACAGACCCAGATCCCGTGGGTGACTTCCCCTGTGGCAAG
GAGGCCCCGGCCCGGCTCTGTGAGGGAGACACGGAGTGCCGGGAGTACTGGGCCGGACCCAACTTTGGTA
TCACCAACTTTGACAACATCCTGTTTGCCATCTTGACCGTGTTCCAGTGCATCACCATGGCGGGCTGGAC
TGACATCCTCTACAATACAAACGATGCAGCCGGCAACACGTGGAACTGGCTCTACTTCATCCCTCTCATC
ATCATCGGCTCCTTCTTCATGCTCAACCTGGTGCTGGGTGTGCTCTCAGGAGAGTTTGCTAAGGAGCGCG
AGAGAGTGGAGAACCGCCGCGCCTTCCTGAAGCTCCGGCGGCAGCAGCAGATTGAGCGGGAGCTCAACGG
GTACCTGGAGTGGATCTTCAAGGCTGAGGAAGTCATGCTGGCTGAGGAGGACAGGAACGCAGAGGAGAAG
TCCCCTCTGGATGCAGTGTTGAAGAGAGCAGCTGCCAAGAAGAGCAGAAGCGACCTGATCCAGGCCGAGG
AGGGGGAGGGCCGGCTCACAGGCCTCTGTGCTCCCGGTTCCCCGTTCGCCCGTGCCAGCCTGAAAAGCGG
GAAGACGGAGAGCTCGTCGTACTTCCGGAGGAAGGAGAAGATGTTCCGCTTCTTCATCCGGCGCATGGTG
AAGGCACAGAGCTTCTACTGGACGGTGCTGTGTGTGGTGGCACTGAACACACTGTGCGTGGCCATGGTGC
ACTACAACCAGCCGCAGCGGCTCACCACGGCATTGTACTTTGCAGAGTTTGTTTTCCTGGGTCTCTTCCT
CACAGAGATGTCCCTGAAGATGTATGGCCTGGGGCCCAGGAGCTACTTCCGGTCCTCCTTCAACTGTTTT
GACTTTGGGGTCATCGTGGGCAGTATCTTTGAAGTGGTCTGGGCTGCTTACCCCTACGACGTCCCCGACT
ACGCCGGCTACCCGTACGACGTCCCGGACTACGCCGGCGTCGACGTCAAGCCAGGGACCTCCTTCGGGAT
CAGTGTTCTGCGGGCTCTGCGCTTACTGAGAATCTTCAAGGTCACCAAATACTGGAACTCCCTACGGAAC
CTGGTGGTGTCTCTGCTCAACTCCATGAAGTCCATCATCAGCCTCCTCTTCCTGCTCTTCCTGTTCATTG
TTGTCTTTGCTCTGCTGGGGATGCAGCTGTTTGGAGGCCAGTTCAACTTTAAAGACGAGACCCCAACGAC
CAACTTTGACACCTTCCCTGCTGCTATCCTCACCGTCTTCCAGATCCTGACCGGAGCGGACTGGAATGCG
GTCATGTACCACGGGATCGAGTCGCAAGGTGGCGTCAGCAGAGGAATGTTCTCCTCCTTCTACTTCATTG
TCCTCACTCTGTTTGGGAACTACACCCTGCTGAATGTCTTCCTGGCCATTGCTGTGGACAACCTTGCCAA
TGCTCAGGAGCTGACCAAGGATGAAGAGGAGATGGAAGAAGCAGCCAATCAGAAACTCGCCTTGCAGAAG
GCCAAGGAAGTGGCTGAAGTCAGCCCCATGTCTGCTGCGAACATCTCCATTGCCGCCAGGCAGCAGAACT
CGGCCAAAGCGCGCTCGGTGTGGGAGCAGCGAGCCAGCCAGCTGCGGCTGCAGAACCTGAGGGCCAGCTG
CGAGGCGCTGTACAGCGAGATGGACCCCGAGGAGAGGCTGCGCTACGCCACCGCGCGCCACCTGCGGCCC
GACGTGAAGACGCACCTGGACCGGCCGCTGGTGGTTGAGCCCGGCCGCGACGCTCCGCGGGGCCCCCCGG
GGGGGAAGTCCCGGCCGGATGGCTCGGAGGCCCCCGAGGGTGCGGATCCCCCGCGCAGGCATCACCGGCA
CCGAGACAAGGACAAGGCTCCCGCCACGGTCCCCTCGGCGGGGGAACAGGACAGAGCCGAAGCTCTGAGG
GCAGAGGGCGGGGAGCTGGGGCCCCGCGAGGAGCGGGGGCGGCCACGCCGCAGCCGCAGCAAGGAGGCCC
CGGGCGCCCCGGAGGTGCGCAGCGATCGCGGCCGTGGCCCGTGTCCTGAAGGTGGTCGGCGCCACCACCG
GCGCGGGTCACCGGAGGAGGCAGCTGAGAGGGAGCCCCGCCGCCACCGCGCGCACCGGCACGGGCCCGAC
CCGGGCAAGGAGGGCCCAGCGTCCGGGACCAGGGGCGAGCGGCGCGCACGACACCGCACGGGCCCCCGGG
CGTGCCCCCGGGAGGCTGAGAGCAGCGAGGAGCCTGCGCGGCGGCACCGGGCTCGGCACAAGGCGCCGCC
CACCCAGGAGACCGCGGAGAAGGACAAGGAGGCTGCCGAGAAGGGGGGCGAGGCCACGGAGGCCGAGAAG
GACAAGGAGGCTCGGAACCACCAGCCCAAGGAGCTGCCCTGTGACCTGGAGGCCATCGGCATGCTGGGAG
TGGGCGCTGTGCATACGCTGCCCAGCACCTGTCTGCAGAAGGTGGAGGAGCAGCCAGAGGATGCGGACAA
CCAGCGGAACGTCACCCGCATGGGTAGTCAGCCCCCGGACACCAGCACCACTGTGCACATTCCTGTGACG
CTGACCGGCCCCCCCGGGGAGACCACGGTAGTGCCCAGTGGAAACGTGGACCTGGAAAGTCAAGCAGAGG
GGAAGAAGGAGGTGGAAACCAGCGATGTGATGAGGAGCGGCCCTCGGCCCATTGTCCCGTACAGTTCCAT
GTTCTGTTTAAGCCCAACCAACCTGCTGCGCCGCTGCTGCCACTACATTGTGACCATGCGATACTTCGAG
ATGGTCATCCTCGTGGTCATCGCCCTGAGCAGCATCGCCCTGGCTGCCGAGGACCCCGTGAGAACAGACT
CTCCCAGGAATAATGCTCTGAAGTACATGGACTACATCTTCACAGGCGTCTTCACCTTCGAGATGGTGAT
AAAGATGATCGATTTGGGACTGCTGCTACACCCTGGAGCCTATTTCCGGGATCTGTGGAACATTCTGGAC
TTCATTGTGGTCAGTGGGGCCCTGGTGGCATTTGCTTTCTCAGGATCCAAAGGGAAAGACATCAGCACCA
TCAAATCCCTGAGAGTCCTGCGTGTGCTGCGGCCACTCAAGACCATCAAGCGGCTGCCCAAGCTCAAGGC
CGTGTTTGACTGTGTGGTGAACTCACTGAAAAACGTCCTCAACATCCTGATCGTCTACATGCTCTTCATG
TTCATCTTTGCCGTCATTGCCGTGCAGCTCTTCAAAGGGAAGTTCTTCTACTGCACGGACGAATCCAAGG
AGCTGGAGCGTGACTGCAGGGGTCAGTATTTGGATTATGAGAAGGAGGAAGTGGAAGCTCAACCGAGGCA
GTGGAAGAAATATGACTTCCACTATGACAACGTGCTCTGGGCTCTGCTAACGCTCTTCACGGTGTCCACA
GGGGCAGGGTGGCCCATGGTGCTGAAACACTCTGTGGATGCCACCTACGAGGAGCAGGGCCCGAGCCCCG
GGTACCGCATGGAGCTCTCCATCTTCTACGTGGTCTACTTTGTGGTCTTTCCCTTCTTCTTTGTCAACAT
CTTCGTGGCCTTGATCATCATCACCTTCCAGGAGCAGGGGGACAAGGTGATGTCCGAGTGCAGCCTGGAG
AAGAACGAGAGGGCTTGCATCGACTTTGCCATCAGCGCCAGACCCCTGACGCGGTACATGCCCCAGAACA
AGCAGTCGTTCCAGTATAAGACGTGGACGTTCGTGGTGTCCCCACCTTTTGAGTACTTCATCATGGCTAT
GATCGCCCTCAACACTGTGGTGCTGATGATGAAGTTCTACGATGCGCCGTACGAGTATGAGCTAATGCTG
AAATGCCTGAACATCGTGTTCACGTCCATGTTCTCCATGGAGTGTGTGCTGAAGATCATCGCCTTCGGGG
TGCTGAACTATTTCAGAGATGCCTGGAATGTCTTTGACTTTGTCACGGTGTTGGGAAGTATTACTGATAT
TTTGGTAACAGAGATTGCGAACAACTTCATCAACCTCAGCTTCCTGCGCCTGTTCCGGGCCGCGCGGCTC
ATCAAGCTGCTGCGCCAGGGCTACACCATCCGCATCCTGCTTTGGACCTTCGTGCAGTCCTTCAAGGCGC
TGCCCTACGTGTGTCTCCTCATCGCCATGCTCTTCTTCATCTACGCCATCATTGGCATGCAGGTTTTTGG
GAACATCGCCCTGGACGATGACACCAGCATCAACAGGCACAATAACTTCCGGACGTTTCTGCAGGCCTTG
ATGTTGCTGTTCAGGAGCGCCACGGGGGCGGCCTGGCACGAGATAATGCTGTCGTGCCTCAGCAGCCGGG
CCTGCGACGAGCACTCCAATGCCAGCGAGTGCGGCAGCGACTTTGCCTACTTTTACTTCGTCTCCTTCAT
CTTCCTCTGCTCCTTTCTGATGTTGAACCTCTTTGTGGCTGTGATCATGGACAATTTTGAGTACCTTACA
CGGGACTCTTCCATCTTAGGGCCTCACCACCTGGATGAGTTCATCCGGGTCTGGGCTGAATACGACCCGG
CCGCGTGTGGGCGCATCAGTTACAGTGACATGTTTGAGATGCTGAAGCACATGTCCCCACCCCTGGGGCT
GGGGAAGAAGTGCCCTGCTCGAGTCGCGTACAAGCGCCTGGTCCGCATGAACATGCCCATCTCCAGTGAG
GACATGACGGTGCACTTCACATCCACGCTGATGGCTCTCATTCGGACAGCGCTGGACATCAAGCTGGCAC
CAGCTGGGACCAAGCAGCACCAGTGCGACGCAGAGCTGAGGAAGGAGATTTCCTGTGTGTGGGCCAATCT
GCCCCAGAAGACCCTGGACTTACTGGTACCACCCCATAAGCCTGACGAGATGACGGTGGGCAAAGTCTAT
GCAGCTCTGATGATCTTCGACTTCTACAAACAGAACAAAACCAGCAGAGACCAGACTCAGCAAGCCCCCG
GAGGCCTGTCCCAGCTGGGCCCCGTGTCCCTGTTCCACCCGCTGAAGGCCACGCTGGAGCAGACTCAGCC
GGCGCTGCGTGGAGCCCGGGCTTTCCTGCGGCAGAAGAGTTCTGCCTCCCTGAGCAACGGCGGGGCCGTA
CAAACCCAGGAGAGCGGCATCAAGGAATCGGTTTCTTGGGGCACTCAGAGGACCCAGGATGTGCTTTGCG
AGGCCAGGGCACCCCTGGAGCGGGGCCACTCAGCTGAGATCCCAGTCGGGCAGCCTGGGACACTGGCTGT
AGATGTCCAGATGCAGAACATGACTCTGAGTGGCCCTGACGCCGAGCCGCAGCCAGGGCTGGAGAGCCAG
GGCCGAGCCGCCTCCATGCCCCGCCTGGCCGCAGAAACACAGCCCGCGCCTGACGCCAGCCCCATGAAGC
GCTCCATCTCCACGCTGGCCCCGCGCCCCCACACGGCCCGGCTCGGCAGCACCGCGCTGGACCGCCCAGC
CCCCAGCCAGGCCCCGCACCATCACCACCACCGCTGCCACCGCCGCAGGGACAGGAAGCAGCGGTCCCTG
GAGAAGGGTCCCAGCCTGTCTGCTGACACAGATGGGGCCCCCGACAGCACGGTGGGGCCAGGACTGCCCA
CGGGGGAGGGCCCCCCCGGCTGCAGGCGGGAGCGGGAGCGCAGGCAGGAGCGGGGCCGGTCCCAGGAGCG
GAGGCAGCCCTCGTCCTCCTCCTCGGAGAAGCATCGCTTCTACTCCTGTGACCGCTTCGGGGGCCGCGAA
CCCCCACAGCCCAAGCCCTCCCTCAGTAGTCACCCCACGTCGCCGACGGCCGGGCAGGAGCCGGGACCCC
ACCCGCAGGGGAGTGGTTCGGTTCACGGGAGCCCCCTGCTGTCCACATCTGGTGCTAGCACCCCGGGCCG
GGGGCGGAGGCAGCT
